Addgene plasmid #90640: CSNK1A1 H1.4 gRNA
Purpose: 3rd generation lentiviral gRNA plasmid targeting human CSNK1A1
Depositing lab: Iain Cheeseman. Depositing organization: Whitehead Institute for Biomedical Research. Publication: Large-Scale Analysis of CRISPR/Cas9 Cell-Cycle Knockouts Reveals the Diversity of p53-Dependent Responses to Cell-Cycle Defects. McKinley KL, Cheeseman IM. Dev Cell. 2017 Feb 27;40(4):405-420.e2. doi: 10.1016/j.devcel.2017.01.012. Epub 2017 Feb 16. PubMed 28216383.
Backbone
  Vector backbone: pLenti-sgRNA
  Backbone manufacturer: Eric Lander & David Sabatini labs (Addgene plasmid #71409)
  Backbone size w/o insert (bp): 9151
  Vector type: Lentiviral, CRISPR
  Selectable markers: Puromycin
Growth in bacteria
  Bacterial resistance: Ampicillin, 100 μg/mL
  Growth temperature: 37°C
  Growth strain: NEB Stable
  Copy number: Unknown
Gene/Insert
  Gene/Insert name: CSNK1A1 (Guide Designation H1.4) (alt name: pKMKO series)
  gRNA/shRNA sequence: CACCgTTGTCGTGGGCTACGCTTTG
  Species: H. sapiens (human)
  Promoter: U6
  Cloning method: Restriction Enzyme; 5′ cloning site BsmBI (destroyed during cloning); 3′ cloning site BsmBI (destroyed during cloning)
  Sequencing primers: 5′ hU6-F (5'-GAGGGCCTATTTCCCATGATT-3'); 3′ EF1a-R (5'-CACGGCGACTACTGCACTTA-3')
Terms and licenses: Academic/Nonprofit Terms; Industry Terms: Not Available to Industry
Depositor comments: Please note that gRNA target sequence listed is not strictly the 20nt spacer sequence, but also contains the 5' BsmBI overhang. For more information about knockout human cell lines generated using this plasmid, please see http://cellcycleknockouts.wi.mit.edu/ .
How to cite: CSNK1A1 H1.4 gRNA was a gift from Iain Cheeseman (Addgene plasmid # 90640 ; http://n2t.net/addgene:90640 ; RRID:Addgene_90640)
