[The description below was written by a language model from this plasmid's Addgene catalogue record and pLannotate feature annotations shown in this document.]
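Description:
CSNK1A1 H1.4 gRNA is a third-generation lentiviral CRISPR plasmid built on the pLenti-sgRNA backbone. It expresses a single guide RNA against human CSNK1A1, the gene for casein kinase 1 alpha. The guide oligonucleotide was inserted between two BsmBI sites, both destroyed by the cloning. This places the spacer directly downstream of the human U6 RNA polymerase III promoter and upstream of the Streptococcus pyogenes sgRNA scaffold, which the feature table annotates as a tracrRNA fragment. No Cas9 coding sequence is annotated, so the nuclease has to be supplied separately in the target cells. A second cassette drives puromycin N-acetyltransferase from the EF-1α core promoter, followed by a WPRE to boost transcript expression, which allows puromycin selection of transduced mammalian cells.

The viral portion has the usual third-generation, self-inactivating layout. An RSV promoter is fused to a truncated HIV-1 5' LTR, making genomic RNA production Tat-independent. This is followed by the Ψ packaging signal with a partial gag sequence, the RRE for Rev-dependent nuclear export, a cPPT/CTS element, and a ΔU3 3' LTR that inactivates LTR promoter activity after integration. An SV40 poly(A) signal and SV40 origin lie downstream of the 3' LTR. In E. coli the plasmid is maintained by a high-copy ColE1/pUC-type origin with ampicillin resistance, and an f1 origin is also present. The sequenced record is 7,302 nt, shorter than the catalogued backbone size of 9,151 bp, a difference the record does not explain. The plasmid belongs to a guide series used to generate knockout human cell lines for a large-scale analysis of cell-cycle gene knockouts.
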