Features (pLannotate 1.2.2; 28 found; start..end, strand, type, name):
      1..71      +  rep_origin     RSF ori (fragment): Plasmids containing the RSF 1030 origin of replication can be propagated in E. coli cells that contain additional plasmids with compatible origins.
     73..165     +  CDS            lacI (fragment): lac repressor; lacI; The lac repressor binds to the lac operator to inhibit transcription in E. coli. This inhibition can be relieved by adding lactose or isopropyl-β-D-thiogalactopyranoside (IPTG).
    178..199     +  protein_bind   CAP binding site: CAP binding activates transcription in the presence of cAMP. E. coli catabolite activator protein
    214..244     +  promoter       lac promoter: promoter for the E. coli lac operon
    252..268     +  protein_bind   lac operator: The lac repressor binds to the lac operator to inhibit transcription in E. coli. This inhibition can be relieved by adding lactose or isopropyl-β-D-thiogalactopyranoside (IPTG). lac repressor encoded by lacI
    313..331     +  promoter       T3 promoter: promoter for bacteriophage T3 RNA polymerase
    359..585     +  promoter       RSV promoter: Rous sarcoma virus enhancer/promoter
    586..766     +  LTR            5' LTR (truncated): truncated 5' long terminal repeat (LTR) from HIV-1
    813..938     +  misc_feature   HIV-1 Ψ: packaging signal of human immunodeficiency virus type 1
    922..1285    +  CDS            HIV-1 gag (fragment): gag protein from human immunodeficiency virus 1; gag
   1431..1664    +  misc_feature   RRE: The Rev response element (RRE) of HIV-1 allows for Rev-dependent mRNA export from the nucleus to the cytoplasm.
   2041..2067    +  CDS            Rev (fragment): human immunodeficiency virus 1 (HIV-1) Rev protein; rev; enhances nuclear export of unspliced and incompletely spliced viral mRNAs
   2071..2311    +  promoter       U6 promoter: RNA polymerase III promoter for human U6 snRNA
   2359..2426    +  misc_RNA       tracrRNA (fragment): trans-activating CRISPR RNA for the Streptococcus pyogenes CRISPR/Cas9 system
   2475..2592    +  misc_feature   cPPT/CTS: central polypurine tract and central termination sequence of HIV-1
   2661..2872    +  promoter       EF-1α core promoter: core promoter for human elongation factor EF-1α
   2898..3497    +  CDS            PuroR (fragment): puromycin N-acetyltransferase; pac from Streptomyces; confers resistance to puromycin
   3513..4101    +  misc_feature   WPRE: woodchuck hepatitis virus posttranscriptional regulatory element
   4152..4171    +  misc_feature   cPPT/CTS (fragment): central polypurine tract and central termination sequence of HIV-1
   4173..4406    +  LTR            3' LTR (ΔU3): self-inactivating 3' long terminal repeat (LTR) from HIV-1
   4484..4605    +  polyA_signal   SV40 poly(A) signal: SV40 polyadenylation signal
   4645..4780    +  rep_origin     SV40 ori: SV40 origin of replication
   4801..4819    -  promoter       T7 promoter: promoter for bacteriophage T7 RNA polymerase
   4827..4982    +  CDS            lacZα (fragment): LacZα fragment of β-galactosidase; lacZ fragment
   4987..5415    +  rep_origin     f1 ori (sequence partly withheld): f1 bacteriophage origin of replication; arrow indicates direction of (+) strand synthesis
   5468..5572    +  promoter       AmpR promoter: bla
   5573..6433    +  CDS            AmpR: β-lactamase; bla; confers resistance to ampicillin, carbenicillin, and related antibiotics
   6604..7192    +  rep_origin     ori: high-copy-number ColE1/pMB1/pBR322/pUC origin of replication
>Addgene plasmid #90640 | CSNK1A1 H1.4 gRNA | addgene full sequence | sequence record 183334 | Addgene NGS Result
TGAGTGAGCTGATACCGCTCGCCGCAGCCGAACGACCGAGCGCAGCGAGTCAGTGAGCGAGGAAGCGGAA
GAGCGCCCAATACGCAAACCGCCTCTCCCCGCGCGTTGGCCGATTCATTAATGCAGCTGGCACGACAGGT
TTCCCGACTGGAAAGCGGGCAGTGAGCGCAACGCAATTAATGTGAGTTAGCTCACTCATTAGGCACCCCA
GGCTTTACACTTTATGCTTCCGGCTCGTATGTTGTGTGGAATTGTGAGCGGATAACAATTTCACACAGGA
AACAGCTATGACCATGATTACGCCAAGCGCGCAATTAACCCTCACTAAAGGGAACAAAAGCTGGAGCTGC
AAGCTTAATGTAGTCTTATGCAATACTCTTGTAGTCTTGCAACATGGTAACGATGAGTTAGCAACATGCC
TTACAAGGAGAGAAAAAGCACCGTGCATGCCGATTGGTGGAAGTAAGGTGGTACGATCGTGCCTTATTAG
GAAGGCAACAGACGGGTCTGACATGGATTGGACGAACCACTGAATTGCCGCATTGCAGAGATATTGTATT
TAAGTGCCTAGCTCGATACATAAACGGGTCTCTCTGGTTAGACCAGATCTGAGCCTGGGAGCTCTCTGGC
TAACTAGGGAACCCACTGCTTAAGCCTCAATAAAGCTTGCCTTGAGTGCTTCAAGTAGTGTGTGCCCGTC
TGTTGTGTGACTCTGGTAACTAGAGATCCCTCAGACCCTTTTAGTCAGTGTGGAAAATCTCTAGCAGTGG
CGCCCGAACAGGGACTTGAAAGCGAAAGGGAAACCAGAGGAGCTCTCTCGACGCAGGACTCGGCTTGCTG
AAGCGCGCACGGCAAGAGGCGAGGGGCGGCGACTGGTGAGTACGCCAAAAATTTTGACTAGCGGAGGCTA
GAAGGAGAGAGATGGGTGCGAGAGCGTCAGTATTAAGCGGGGGAGAATTAGATCGCGATGGGAAAAAATT
CGGTTAAGGCCAGGGGGAAAGAAAAAATATAAATTAAAACATATAGTATGGGCAAGCAGGGAGCTAGAAC
GATTCGCAGTTAATCCTGGCCTGTTAGAAACATCAGAAGGCTGTAGACAAATACTGGGACAGCTACAACC
ATCCCTTCAGACAGGATCAGAAGAACTTAGATCATTATATAATACAGTAGCAACCCTCTATTGTGTGCAT
CAAAGGATAGAGATAAAAGACACCAAGGAAGCTTTAGACAAGATAGAGGAAGAGCAAAACAAAAGTAAGA
CCACCGCACAGCAAGCGGCCGCTGATCTTCAGACCTGGAGGAGGAGATATGAGGGACAATTGGAGAAGTG
AATTATATAAATATAAAGTAGTAAAAATTGAACCATTAGGAGTAGCACCCACCAAGGCAAAGAGAAGAGT
GGTGCAGAGAGAAAAAAGAGCAGTGGGAATAGGAGCTTTGTTCCTTGGGTTCTTGGGAGCAGCAGGAAGC
ACTATGGGCGCAGCGTCAATGACGCTGACGGTACAGGCCAGACAATTATTGTCTGGTATAGTGCAGCAGC
AGAACAATTTGCTGAGGGCTATTGAGGCGCAACAGCATCTGTTGCAACTCACAGTCTGGGGCATCAAGCA
GCTCCAGGCAAGAATCCTGGCTGTGGAAAGATACCTAAAGGATCAACAGCTCCTGGGGATTTGGGGTTGC
TCTGGAAAACTCATTTGCACCACTGCTGTGCCTTGGAATGCTAGTTGGAGTAATAAATCTCTGGAACAGA
TTTGGAATCACACGACCTGGATGGAGTGGGACAGAGAAATTAACAATTACACAAGCTTAATACACTCCTT
AATTGAAGAATCGCAAAACCAGCAAGAAAAGAATGAACAAGAATTATTGGAATTAGATAAATGGGCAAGT
TTGTGGAATTGGTTTAACATAACAAATTGGCTGTGGTATATAAAATTATTCATAATGATAGTAGGAGGCT
TGGTAGGTTTAAGAATAGTTTTTGCTGTACTTTCTATAGTGAATAGAGTTAGGCAGGGATATTCACCATT
ATCGTTTCAGACCCACCTCCCAACCCCGAGGGGACCCAGAGAGGGCCTATTTCCCATGATTCCTTCATAT
TTGCATATACGATACAAGGCTGTTAGAGAGATAATTAGAATTAATTTGACTGTAAACACAAAGATATTAG
TACAAAATACGTGACGTAGAAAGTAATAATTTCTTGGGTAGTTTGCAGTTTTAAAATTATGTTTTAAAAT
GGACTATCATATGCTTACCGTAACTTGAAAGTATTTCGATTTCTTGGCTTTATATATCTTGTGGAAAGGA
CGAAACACCGTTGTCGTGGGCTACGCTTTGGTTTAAGAGCTATGCTGGAAACAGCATAGCAAGTTTAAAT
AAGGCTAGTCCGTTATCAACTTGAAAAAGTGGCACCGAGTCGGTGCTTTTTTTGAATTCTAGATCTTGAG
ACAAATGGCAGTATTCATCCACAATTTTAAAAGAAAAGGGGGGATTGGGGGGTACAGTGCAGGGGAAAGA
ATAGTAGACATAATAGCAACAGACATACAAACTAAAGAATTACAAAAACAAATTACAAAAATTCAAAATT
TTCGGGTTTATTACAGGGACAGCAGAGATCCACTTTGGCGCCGGCTCGAGTGGCTCCGGTGCCCGTCAGT
GGGCAGAGCGCACATCGCCCACAGTCCCCGAGAAGTTGGGGGGAGGGGTCGGCAATTGAACCGGTGCCTA
GAGAAGGTGGCGCGGGGTAAACTGGGAAAGTGATGTCGTGTACTGGCTCCGCCTTTTTCCCGAGGGTGGG
GGAGAACCGTATATAAGTGCAGTAGTCGCCGTGAACGTTCTTTTTCGCAACGGGTTTGCCGCCAGAACAC
AGGTGTCGTGACGCGGGATCCGCCACCATGACCGAGTACAAGCCCACGGTGCGCCTCGCCACCCGCGACG
ACGTCCCCAGGGCCGTACGCACCCTCGCCGCCGCGTTCGCCGACTACCCCGCCACGCGCCACACCGTCGA
TCCGGACCGCCACATCGAGCGGGTCACCGAGCTGCAAGAACTCTTCCTCACGCGCGTCGGGCTCGACATC
GGCAAGGTGTGGGTCGCGGACGACGGCGCCGCGGTGGCGGTCTGGACCACGCCGGAGAGCGTCGAAGCGG
GGGCGGTGTTCGCCGAGATCGGCCCGCGCATGGCCGAGTTGAGCGGTTCCCGGCTGGCCGCGCAGCAACA
GATGGAAGGCCTCCTGGCGCCGCACCGGCCCAAGGAGCCCGCGTGGTTCCTGGCCACCGTCGGAGTCTCG
CCCGACCACCAGGGCAAGGGTCTGGGCAGCGCCGTCGTGCTCCCCGGAGTGGAGGCGGCCGAGCGCGCCG
GGGTGCCCGCCTTCCTGGAGACCTCCGCGCCCCGCAACCTCCCCTTCTACGAGCGGCTCGGCTTCACCGT
CACCGCCGACGTCGAGGTGCCCGAAGGACCGCGCACCTGGTGCATGACCCGCAAGCCCGGTGCCTGAACG
CGTTAAGTCGACAATCAACCTCTGGATTACAAAATTTGTGAAAGATTGACTGGTATTCTTAACTATGTTG
CTCCTTTTACGCTATGTGGATACGCTGCTTTAATGCCTTTGTATCATGCTATTGCTTCCCGTATGGCTTT
CATTTTCTCCTCCTTGTATAAATCCTGGTTGCTGTCTCTTTATGAGGAGTTGTGGCCCGTTGTCAGGCAA
CGTGGCGTGGTGTGCACTGTGTTTGCTGACGCAACCCCCACTGGTTGGGGCATTGCCACCACCTGTCAGC
TCCTTTCCGGGACTTTCGCTTTCCCCCTCCCTATTGCCACGGCGGAACTCATCGCCGCCTGCCTTGCCCG
CTGCTGGACAGGGGCTCGGCTGTTGGGCACTGACAATTCCGTGGTGTTGTCGGGGAAATCATCGTCCTTT
CCTTGGCTGCTCGCCTGTGTTGCCACCTGGATTCTGCGCGGGACGTCCTTCTGCTACGTCCCTTCGGCCC
TCAATCCAGCGGACCTTCCTTCCCGCGGCCTGCTGCCGGCTCTGCGGCCTCTTCCGCGTCTTCGCCTTCG
CCCTCAGACGAGTCGGATCTCCCTTTGGGCCGCCTCCCCGCGTCGACTTTAAGACCAATGACTTACAAGG
CAGCTGTAGATCTTAGCCACTTTTTAAAAGAAAAGGGGGGACTGGAAGGGCTAATTCACTCCCAACGAAG
ACAAGATCTGCTTTTTGCTTGTACTGGGTCTCTCTGGTTAGACCAGATCTGAGCCTGGGAGCTCTCTGGC
TAACTAGGGAACCCACTGCTTAAGCCTCAATAAAGCTTGCCTTGAGTGCTTCAAGTAGTGTGTGCCCGTC
TGTTGTGTGACTCTGGTAACTAGAGATCCCTCAGACCCTTTTAGTCAGTGTGGAAAATCTCTAGCAGTAC
GTATAGTAGTTCATGTCATCTTATTATTCAGTATTTATAACTTGCAAAGAAATGAATATCAGAGAGTGAG
AGGAACTTGTTTATTGCAGCTTATAATGGTTACAAATAAAGCAATAGCATCACAAATTTCACAAATAAAG
CATTTTTTTCACTGCATTCTAGTTGTGGTTTGTCCAAACTCATCAATGTATCTTATCATGTCTGGCTCTA
GCTATCCCGCCCCTAACTCCGCCCATCCCGCCCCTAACTCCGCCCAGTTCCGCCCATTCTCCGCCCCATG
GCTGACTAATTTTTTTTATTTATGCAGAGGCCGAGGCCGCCTCGGCCTCTGAGCTATTCCAGAAGTAGTG
AGGAGGCTTTTTTGGAGGCCTAGGGACGTACCCAATTCGCCCTATAGTGAGTCGTATTACGCGCGCTCAC
TGGCCGTCGTTTTACAACGTCGTGACTGGGAAAACCCTGGCGTTACCCAACTTAATCGCCTTGCAGCACA
TCCCCCTTTCGCCAGCTGGCGTAATAGCGAAGAGGCCCGCACCGATCGCCCTTCCCAACAGTTGCGCAGC
CTGAATGGCGAATGGG
[124 nt withheld, positions 4987-5110]
C
[91 nt withheld, positions 5112-5202]
A
[49 nt withheld, positions 5204-5252]
CCTTTGACGTTGGAGTCCACGTTCTTT
[37 nt withheld, positions 5280-5316]
ACCCTATCTCGGTCTATTCTTTTGATTTATAAGGGATTTTGCCGATTTCGGCCTATTGGTTAAAAAATGA
GCTGATTTAACAAAAATTTAACGCGAATTTTAACAAAATATTAACGCTTACAATTTAGGTGGCACTTTTC
GGGGAAATGTGCGCGGAACCCCTATTTGTTTATTTTTCTAAATACATTCAAATATGTATCCGCTCATGAG
ACAATAACCCTGATAAATGCTTCAATAATATTGAAAAAGGAAGAGTATGAGTATTCAACATTTCCGTGTC
GCCCTTATTCCCTTTTTTGCGGCATTTTGCCTTCCTGTTTTTGCTCACCCAGAAACGCTGGTGAAAGTAA
AAGATGCTGAAGATCAGTTGGGTGCACGAGTGGGTTACATCGAACTGGATCTCAACAGCGGTAAGATCCT
TGAGAGTTTTCGCCCCGAAGAACGTTTTCCAATGATGAGCACTTTTAAAGTTCTGCTATGTGGCGCGGTA
TTATCCCGTATTGACGCCGGGCAAGAGCAACTCGGTCGCCGCATACACTATTCTCAGAATGACTTGGTTG
AGTACTCACCAGTCACAGAAAAGCATCTTACGGATGGCATGACAGTAAGAGAATTATGCAGTGCTGCCAT
AACCATGAGTGATAACACTGCGGCCAACTTACTTCTGACAACGATCGGAGGACCGAAGGAGCTAACCGCT
TTTTTGCACAACATGGGGGATCATGTAACTCGCCTTGATCGTTGGGAACCGGAGCTGAATGAAGCCATAC
CAAACGACGAGCGTGACACCACGATGCCTGTAGCAATGGCAACAACGTTGCGCAAACTATTAACTGGCGA
ACTACTTACTCTAGCTTCCCGGCAACAATTAATAGACTGGATGGAGGCGGATAAAGTTGCAGGACCACTT
CTGCGCTCGGCCCTTCCGGCTGGCTGGTTTATTGCTGATAAATCTGGAGCCGGTGAGCGTGGGTCTCGCG
GTATCATTGCAGCACTGGGGCCAGATGGTAAGCCCTCCCGTATCGTAGTTATCTACACGACGGGGAGTCA
GGCAACTATGGATGAACGAAATAGACAGATCGCTGAGATAGGTGCCTCACTGATTAAGCATTGGTAACTG
TCAGACCAAGTTTACTCATATATACTTTAGATTGATTTAAAACTTCATTTTTAATTTAAAAGGATCTAGG
TGAAGATCCTTTTTGATAATCTCATGACCAAAATCCCTTAACGTGAGTTTTCGTTCCACTGAGCGTCAGA
CCCCGTAGAAAAGATCAAAGGATCTTCTTGAGATCCTTTTTTTCTGCGCGTAATCTGCTGCTTGCAAACA
AAAAAACCACCGCTACCAGCGGTGGTTTGTTTGCCGGATCAAGAGCTACCAACTCTTTTTCCGAAGGTAA
CTGGCTTCAGCAGAGCGCAGATACCAAATACTGTTCTTCTAGTGTAGCCGTAGTTAGGCCACCACTTCAA
GAACTCTGTAGCACCGCCTACATACCTCGCTCTGCTAATCCTGTTACCAGTGGCTGCTGCCAGTGGCGAT
AAGTCGTGTCTTACCGGGTTGGACTCAAGACGATAGTTACCGGATAAGGCGCAGCGGTCGGGCTGAACGG
GGGGTTCGTGCACACAGCCCAGCTTGGAGCGAACGACCTACACCGAACTGAGATACCTACAGCGTGAGCT
ATGAGAAAGCGCCACGCTTCCCGAAGGGAGAAAGGCGGACAGGTATCCGGTAAGCGGCAGGGTCGGAACA
GGAGAGCGCACGAGGGAGCTTCCAGGGGGAAACGCCTGGTATCTTTATAGTCCTGTCGGGTTTCGCCACC
TCTGACTTGAGCGTCGATTTTTGTGATGCTCGTCAGGGGGGCGGAGCCTATGGAAAAACGCCAGCAACGC
GGCCTTTTTACGGTTCCTGGCCTTTTGCTGGCCTTTTGCTCACATGTTCTTTCCTGCGTTATCCCCTGAT
TCTGTGGATAACCGTATTACCGCCTT
